>Addgene plasmid #106202 | pAAV.CAG.SF-Venus-iGluSnFR.A184V | addgene full sequence | sequence record 204609 | Addgene NGS Result
TWWCGSYRMGGKCCTCTTCGCTATTACGCCAGCTGCGCGCTCGCTCGCTCACTGAGGCCGCCCGGGCAAA
GCCCGGGCGTCGGGCGACCTTTGGTCGCCCGGCCTCAGTGAGCGAGCGAGCGCGCAGAGAGGGAGTGGCC
AACTCCATCACTAGGGGTTCCTTGTAGTTAATGATTAACCCGCCATGCTACTTATCTACGTAGCCATGCT
CTAGGAAGAGTACCATTGACGTCAATAATGACGTATGTTCCCATAGTAACGCCAATAGGGACTTTCCATT
GACGTCAATGGGTGGAGTATTTACGGTAAACTGCCCACTTGGCAGTACATCAAGTGTATCATATGCCAAG
TACGCCCCCTATTGACGTCAATGACGGTAAATGGCCCGCCTGGCATTATGCCCAGTACATGACCTTATGG
GACTTTCCTACTTGGCAGTACATCTACGTATTAGTCATCGCTATTACCATGGTCGAGGTGAGCCCCACGT
TCTGCTTCACTCTCCCCATCTCCCCCCCCTCCCCACCCCCAATTTTGTATTTATTTATTTTTTAATTATT
TTGTGCAGCGATGGGGGCGGGGGGGGGGGGGGGGCGCGCGCCAGGCGGGGCGGGGCGGGGCGRGGGGCGG
GGCGGGGCGAGGCGGAGAGGTGCGGCGGCAGCCAATCAGAGCGGCGCGCTCCGAAAGTTTCCTTTTATGG
CGAGGCGGCGGCGGCGGCGGCCCTATAAAAAGCGAAGCGCGCGGCGGGCGGGAGTCGCTGCGCGCTGCCT
TCGCCCCGTGCCCCGCTCCGCCGCCGCCTCGCGCCGCCCGCCCCGGCTCTGACTGACCGCGTTACTCCCA
CAGGTGAGCGGGCGGGACGGCCCTTCTCCTCCGGGCTGTAATTAGCGCTTGGTTTAATGACGGCTTGTTT
CTTTTCTGTGGCTGCGTGAAAGCCTTGAGGGGCTCCGGGAGGGCCCTTTGTGCGGGGGGAGCGGCTCGGG
GCTGTCCGCGGGGGGACGGCTGCCTTCGGGGGGGACGGGGCAGGGCGGGGTTCGGCTTCTGGCGTGTGAC
CGGCGGCTCTAGAGCCTCTGCTAACCATGTTCATGCCTTCTTCTTTTTCCTACAGCTCCTGGGCAACGTG
CTGGTTATTGTGCTGTCTCATCATTTTGGCAAAGAATTGGATCCCGCCACCATGGAGACAGACACACTCC
TGCTATGGGTACTGCTGCTCTGGGTTCCAGGTTCCACTGGTGACAGATCTGCCGCAGGCAGCACGCTGGA
CAAAATCGCCAAAAACGGTGTGATTGTCGTCGGTCACCGTGAATCTTCAGTGCCTTTCTCTTATTACGAC
AATCAGCAAAAAGTGGTGGGTTACTCGCAGGATTACTCCAACGCCATTGTTGAAGCAGTGAAAAAGAAAC
TCAACAAACCGGACTTGCAGGTAAAACTGATTCCGATTACCTCACAAAACCGTATTCCACTGCTGCAAAA
CGGCACTTTCGATTTTGAATGTGGTTCTACCACCAACAACGTCGAACGCCAAAAACAGGCGGCTTTCTCT
GACACTATTTTCGTGGTCGGTACGCGCCTGTTGACCAAAAAGGGTGGCGATATCAAAGATTTTGCCAACC
TGAAAGACAAAGCCGTAGTCGTCACTTCCGGCACTACCTCTGAAGTTTTGCTCAACAAACTGAATGAAGA
GCAAAAAATGAATATGCGCATCATCAGCGCCAAAGATCACGGTGACTCTTTCCGCACCCTGGAAAGCGGT
CGTGCCGTTGCCTTTATGATGGATGACGTGCTGCTGGCCGGTGAACGTGCGAAAGCGAAGAAACCAGACA
ACTGGGAAATCGTCGGCAAGCCGCAGTCTCAGGAGGCCTACGGTTGTATGTTGCGTAAAGATGATCCGCA
GTTCAAAAAGCTGATGGATGACACCATCGCTCAGGTGCAGACCTCCGGTGAAGCGGAAAAATGGTTTGAT
AAGTGGTTCAAAAATCCAATTCTGGTGAGCCACAACGTCTATATCACCGCCGACAAGCAGAAGAACGGCA
TCAAGGCGAACTTCAAGATCCGCCACAACGTGGAGGACGGCAGCGTGCAGCTCGCCGACCACTACCAGCA
GAACACCCCCATCGGCGACGGCCCCGTGCTGCTGCCCGACAACCACTACCTGAGCTATCAGTCCGTGCTG
AGCAAAGACCCCAACGAGAAGCGCGATCACATGGTCCTGCTGGAGTTCGTGACCGCCGCCGGGATCACTC
TCGGCATGGACGAGCTGTACAAGGGCGGTACCGGAGGGAGCATGAGCAAGGGCGAGGAGCTGTTCACCGG
GGTGGTGCCCATCCTGGTCGAGCTGGACGGCGACGTAAACGGCCACAAGTTCAGCGTGCGCGGCGAGGGC
GAGGGCGATGCCACCAACGGCAAGCTGACCCTGAAGCTCATCTGCACCACCGGCAAGCTGCCCGTGCCCT
GGCCCACCCTCGTGACCACCCTGGGCTACGGCGTGCAGTGCTTCGCCCGCTACCCCGACCACATGAAGCA
GCACGACTTCTTCAAGTCCGCCATGCCCGAAGGCTACGTCCAGGAGCGCACCATCAGCTTCAAGGACGAC
GGCACCTACAAGACCCGCGCCGAGGTGAAGTTCGAGGGCGACACCCTGGTGAACCGCATCGAGCTGAAGG
GCATCGACTTCAAGGAGGACGGCAACATCCTGGGGCACAAGCTGGAGTACAACTTTAACAACCCCCTGAA
CATGAATTTCGAACTGTCAGACGAAATGAAAGCACTGTTCAAAGAACCGAATGACAAGGCACTGAAACTG
CAGGTCGACGAACAAAAACTCATCTCAGAAGAGGATCTGAATGCTGTGGGCCAGGACACGCAGGAGGTCA
TCGTGGTGCCACACTCCTTGCCCTTTAAGGTGGTGGTGATCTCAGCCATCCTGGCCCTGGTGGTGCTCAC
CATCATCTCCCTTATCATCCTCATCATGCTTTGGCAGAAGAAGCCACGTTAGAAGCTTATCGATAATCAA
CCTCTGGATTACAAAATTTGTGAAAGATTGACTGGTATTCTTAACTATGTTGCTCCTTTTACGCTATGTG
GATACGCTGCTTTAATGCCTTTGTATCATGCTATTGCTTCCCGTATGGCTTTCATTTTCTCCTCCTTGTA
TAAATCCTGGTTGCTGTCTCTTTATGAGGAGTTGTGGCCCGTTGTCAGGCAACGTGGCGTGGTGTGCACT
GTGTTTGCTGACGCAACCCCCACTGGTTGGGGCATTGCCACCACCTGTCAGCTCCTTTCCGGGACTTTCG
CTTTCCCCCTCCCTATTGCCACGGCGGAACTCATCGCCGCCTGCCTTGCCCGCTGCTGGACAGGGGCTCG
GCTGTTGGGCACTGACAATTCCGTGGTGTTGTCGGGGAAATCATCGTCCTTTCCTTGGCTGCTCGCCTGT
GTTGCCACCTGGATTCTGCGCGGGACGTCCTTCTGCTACGTCCCTTCGGCCCTCAATCCAGCGGACCTTC
CTTCCCGCGGCCTGCTGCCGGCTCTGCGGCCTCTTCCGCGTCTTCGCCTTCGCCCTCAGACGAGTCGGAT
CTCCCTTTGGGCCGCCTCCCCGCATCGATACCGTCGACCCGGGCGGCCGCTTCGAGCAGACATGATAAGA
TACATTGATGAGTTTGGACAAACCACAACTAGAATGCAGTGAAAAAAATGCTTTATTTGTGAAATTTGTG
ATGCTATTGCTTTATTTGTAACCATTATAAGCTGCAATAAACAAGTTAACAACAACAATTGCATTCATTT
TATGTTTCAGGTTCAGGGGGAGATGTGGGAGGTTTTTTAAAGCAAGTAAAACCTCTACAAATGTGGTAAA
ATCGATAAGGATCTTCCTAGAGCATGGCTACGTAGATAAGTAGCATGGCGGGTTAATCATTAACTACAAG
GAACCCCTAGTGATGGAGTTGGCCACTCCCTCTCTGCGCGCTCGCTCGCTCACTGAGGCCGSGCGRSCWA
AGGTCGCCCGACGCCCGGGCTTTGCCCGGGCGGCCTCAGTGAGCGAGCGAGCGCGCAGCTGGCGTAATAG
CGMWKMSKCSCKCACYGACTCGCYGCGCTCGGTCGTTCGGCTGCGGCGAGCGGTATCAGCTCACTCAAAG
GCGGTAATACGGTTATCCACAGAATCAGGGGATAACGCAGGAAAGAACATGTGAGCAAAAGGCCAGCAAA
AGGCCAGGAACCGTAAAAAGGCCGCGTTGCTGGCGTTTTTCCATAGGCTCCGCCCCCCTGACGAGCATCA
CAAAAATCGACGCTCAAGTCAGAGGTGGCGAAACCCGACAGGACTATAAAGATACCAGGCGTTTCCCCCT
GGAAGCTCCCTCGTGCGCTCTCCTGTTCCGACCCTGCCGCTTACCGGATACCTGTCCGCCTTTCTCCCTT
CGGGAAGCGTGGCGCTTTCTCATAGCTCACGCTGTAGGTATCTCAGTTCGGTGTAGGTCGTTCGCTCCAA
GCTGGGCTGTGTGCACGAACCCCCCGTTCAGCCCGACCGCTGCGCCTTATCCGGTAACTATCGTCTTGAG
TCCAACCCGGTAAGACACGACTTATCGCCACTGGCAGCAGCCACTGGTAACAGGATTAGCAGAGCGAGGT
ATGTAGGCGGTGCTACAGAGTTCTTGAAGTGGTGGCCTAACTACGGCTACACTAGAAGAACAGTATTTGG
TATCTGCGCTCTGCTGAAGCCAGTTACCTTCGGAAAAAGAGTTGGTAGCTCTTGATCCGGCAAACAAACC
ACCGCTGGTAGCGGTGGTTTTTTTGTTTGCAAGCAGCAGATTACGCGCAGAAAAAAAGGATCTCAAGAAG
ATCCTTTGATCTTTTCTACGGGGTCTGACGCTCAGTGGAACGAAAACTCACGTTAAGGGATTTTGGTCAT
GAGATTATCAAAAAGGATCTTCACCTAGATCCTTTTAAATTAAAAATGAAGTTTTAAATCAATCTAAAGT
ATATATGAGTAAACTTGGTCTGACAGTTACCAATGCTTAATCAGTGAGGCACCTATCTCAGCGATCTGTC
TATTTCGTTCATCCATAGTTGCCTGACTCCCCGTCGTGTAGATAACTACGATACGGGAGGGCTTACCATC
TGGCCCCAGTGCTGCAATGATACCGCGAGACCCACGCTCACCGGCTCCAGATTTATCAGCAATAAACCAG
CCAGCCGGAAGGGCCGAGCGCAGAAGTGGTCCTGCAACTTTATCCGCCTCCATCCAGTCTATTAATTGTT
GCCGGGAAGCTAGAGTAAGTAGTTCGCCAGTTAATAGTTTGCGCAACGTTGTTGCCATTGCTACAGGCAT
CGTGGTGTCACGCTCGTCGTTTGGTATGGCTTCATTCAGCTCCGGTTCCCAACGATCAAGGCGAGTTACA
TGATCCCCCATGTTGTGCAAAAAAGCGGTTAGCTCCTTCGGTCCTCCGATCGTTGTCAGAAGTAAGTTGG
CCGCAGTGTTATCACTCATGGTTATGGCAGCACTGCATAATTCTCTTACTGTCATGCCATCCGTAAGATG
CTTTTCTGTGACTGGTGAGTACTCAACCAAGTCATTCTGAGAATAGTGTATGCGGCGACCGAGTTGCTCT
TGCCCGGCGTCAATACGGGATAATACCGCGCCACATAGCAGAACTTTAAAAGTGCTCATCATTGGAAAAC
GTTCTTCGGGGCGAAAACTCTCAAGGATCTTACCGCTGTTGAGATCCAGTTCGATGTAACCCACTCGTGC
ACCCAACTGATCTTCAGCATCTTTTACTTTCACCAGCGTTTCTGGGTGAGCAAAAACAGGAAGGCAAAAT
GCCGCAAAAAAGGGAATAAGGGCGACACGGAAATGTTGAATACTCATACTCTTCCTTTTTCAATATTATT
GAAGCATTTATCAGGGTTATTGTCTCATGAGCGGATACATATTTGAATGTATTTAGAAAAATAAACAAAT
AGGGGTTCCGCGCACATTTCCCCGAAAAGTGCCACCTAAATTGTAAGCGTTAATATTTTGTTAAAATTCG
CGTTAAATTTTTGTTAAATCAGCTCATTTTTTAACCAATAGGCCGAAATCGGCAAAATCCCTTATAAATC
AAAAGAATAGACCGAGATAGGGT
[37 nt withheld, positions 6114-6150]
AAAGAACGTGGACTCCAACGTCAAAGG
[49 nt withheld, positions 6178-6226]
T
[91 nt withheld, positions 6228-6318]
G
[124 nt withheld, positions 6320-6443]
CCCATTCGCCATTCAGGCTGCGCAACTGTTGGGAAGGGCGATCGGTGCGGGCCTCTTCGCTATTACGCCA
GCTGMKYSYKYGSWYRMYCGTATTACCGCCTTTGAGTGAGCTGATACCGCTCGCCGCAGCCGAACGACCG
AGCGCAGCGAGTCAGTGAGCGAGGAAGCGGAA
Features (pLannotate 1.2.2; 19 found; start..end, strand, type, name):
     30..162     -  repeat_region  AAV2 ITR (fragment): inverted terminal repeat of adeno-associated virus serotype 2 inverted
    223..471     +  enhancer       CMV enhancer (fragment): human cytomegalovirus immediate early enhancer
    473..750     +  promoter       chicken β-actin promoter: No description available
    751..886     +  intron         hybrid intron (fragment): hybrid between chicken β-actin (CBA) and minute virus of mice (MMV) introns (Gray et al., 2011)
    975..1105    +  intron         chimeric intron (fragment): chimera between introns from chicken β-actin and rabbit β-globin
   1172..1234    +  sig_peptide    Igκ leader: leader sequence from mouse immunoglobulin κ light chain
   1241..1981    +  CDS            gltI (fragment): GLTI_ECOLI - Also known as ybeJ, yzzK. Experimental evidence at protein level: Swiss-Prot protein existence level 1. Part of the ABC transporter complex GltIJKL involved in glutamate and aspartate uptake. Binds to both glutamate and aspartate. From Escherichia coli (strain K12).
   1994..2713    +  CDS            cEGFP: cEGFP is a basic (constitutively fluorescent) green fluorescent protein published in 2008, derived from Aequorea victoria.
   2843..2989    +  CDS            PDGFRβ TM domain: transmembrane domain from platelet derived growth factor receptor beta
   3005..3593    +  misc_feature   WPRE: woodchuck hepatitis virus posttranscriptional regulatory element
   3636..3757    -  polyA_signal   SV40 poly(A) signal: SV40 polyadenylation signal
   3780..3848    -  CDS            large T antigen (fragment): large T antigen from SV40 (simian virus 40)
   3919..4051    +  repeat_region  AAV2 ITR (fragment): inverted terminal repeat of adeno-associated virus serotype 2 inverted
   4238..4826    -  rep_origin     ori: high-copy-number ColE1/pMB1/pBR322/pUC origin of replication
   4997..5857    -  CDS            AmpR: β-lactamase; bla; confers resistance to ampicillin, carbenicillin, and related antibiotics
   5858..5962    -  promoter       AmpR promoter: bla
   6015..6443    -  rep_origin     f1 ori (sequence partly withheld): f1 bacteriophage origin of replication; arrow indicates direction of (+) strand synthesis
   6448..6517    -  CDS            lacZα (fragment): LacZα fragment of β-galactosidase; lacZ fragment
   6532..6615    +  rep_origin     RSF ori (fragment): Plasmids containing the RSF 1030 origin of replication can be propagated in E. coli cells that contain additional plasmids with compatible origins.
