[The description below was written by a language model from this plasmid's Addgene catalogue record and pLannotate feature annotations shown in this document.]
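Description:
pAAV.CAG.SF-Venus-iGluSnFR.A184V is an adeno-associated virus transfer plasmid built on the pAAV.CAG backbone for expressing a medium-affinity, yellow-emitting fluorescent glutamate sensor in mammalian cells. It is propagated in E. coli as a high-copy plasmid through a ColE1/pUC-type origin and selected with ampicillin via the β-lactamase gene. An f1 origin and small lacZα and RSF ori remnants are also annotated in the backbone. Two AAV2 inverted terminal repeats flank the expression cassette, so that the sequence between them can be packaged into recombinant AAV particles when replication and capsid functions are supplied in trans.

Between the ITRs, the CAG promoter (CMV enhancer, chicken β-actin promoter and intron sequences derived from chicken β-actin hybrids) drives strong, broadly active expression of the synthetic sensor. The open reading frame begins with a mouse Igκ leader that directs the protein into the secretory pathway. This is followed by the E. coli glutamate/aspartate-binding protein GltI, with a fluorescent protein annotated immediately downstream of the detected GltI fragment, and it ends with the PDGFRβ transmembrane domain, which anchors the sensor on the extracellular face of the plasma membrane. The automated annotation labels the fluorescent domain as a GFP variant, but the record specifies superfolder GFP carrying T203Y, F46L, T65G and S72A, which convert it to a Venus-like yellow chromophore. The A184V substitution in GltI is the affinity-related variant named in the construct. A WPRE and an SV40 polyadenylation signal follow the coding sequence to enhance transcript stability and processing. The construct is intended for imaging extracellular glutamate, and the depositor notes that a newer sensor generation, iGluSnFR3, is available.
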