Addgene plasmid #106202: pAAV.CAG.SF-Venus-iGluSnFR.A184V
Purpose: Medium affinity yellow glutamate sensor ** A newer version of this sensor is available. Please see iGluSnFR3 plasmids at https://www.addgene.org/browse/article/28220233/ **
Depositing lab: Loren Looger. Depositing organization: HHMI, Janelia Research Campus. Publication: Stability, affinity, and chromatic variants of the glutamate sensor iGluSnFR. Marvin JS, Scholl B, Wilson DE, Podgorski K, Kazemipour A, Muller JA, Schoch S, Quiroz FJU, Rebola N, Bao H, Little JP, Tkachuk AN, Cai E, Hantman AW, Wang SS, DePiero VJ, Borghuis BG, Chapman ER, Dietrich D, DiGregorio DA, Fitzpatrick D, Looger LL. Nat Methods. 2018 Nov;15(11):936-939. doi: 10.1038/s41592-018-0171-3. Epub 2018 Oct 30. PubMed 30377363.
Backbone
  Vector backbone: pAAV.CAG
  Backbone size w/o insert (bp): 5024
  Vector type: AAV
Growth in bacteria
  Bacterial resistance: Ampicillin, 100 μg/mL
  Growth temperature: 37°C
  Growth strain: NEB Stable
  Copy number: High Copy
Gene/Insert
  Gene/Insert name: SF-Venus-iGluSnFR.A184V
  Species: Synthetic
  Insert size (bp): 1821
  Mutation: SFGFP: T203Y, F46L, T65G, S72A GltI: A184V
  Promoter: CAG
  Cloning method: Restriction Enzyme; 5′ cloning site unknown (unknown if destroyed); 3′ cloning site unknown (unknown if destroyed)
Terms and licenses: Academic/Nonprofit Terms; Industry Terms: Not Available to Industry
Depositor comments: ** A newer version of this sensor is available. Please see iGluSnFR3 plasmids at https://www.addgene.org/browse/article/28220233/ **
How to cite: pAAV.CAG.SF-Venus-iGluSnFR.A184V was a gift from Loren Looger (Addgene plasmid # 106202 ; http://n2t.net/addgene:106202 ; RRID:Addgene_106202)
